Addgene plasmid #140860: pLz78_CB_operon_CsoS2_delNTD
Purpose: Same as pLz37 but with CsoS2 truncated to remove the entire NTD (i.e. N1, N2, N3, and N4 are removed)
Depositing lab: David Savage. Depositing organization: University of California, Berkeley. Publication: Multivalent interactions between CsoS2 and Rubisco mediate alpha-carboxysome formation. Oltrogge LM, Chaijarasphong T, Chen AW, Bolin ER, Marqusee S, Savage DF. Nat Struct Mol Biol. 2020 Mar;27(3):281-287. doi: 10.1038/s41594-020-0387-7. Epub 2020 Mar 2. PubMed 32123388.
Backbone
  Vector backbone: NS3
  Backbone size w/o insert (bp): 4891
  Total vector size (bp): 12541
  Vector type: Bacterial Expression
Growth in bacteria
  Bacterial resistance: Chloramphenicol, 25 μg/mL
  Growth temperature: 37°C
  Growth strain: DH5alpha
  Copy number: Unknown
Gene/Insert
  Gene/Insert name: CbbL, CbbS, CsoS2 (delNTD), CsoSCA, CsoS4A, CsoS4B, CsoS1C, CsoS1A, CsoS1B, CsoS1D
  Species: Halothiobacillus neapolitanus
  Insert size (bp): 7652
  Mutation: deleted amino acids 1-235 of CsoS2
Terms and licenses: Academic/Nonprofit Terms; Industry Terms: Not Available to Industry
How to cite: pLz78_CB_operon_CsoS2_delNTD was a gift from David Savage (Addgene plasmid # 140860 ; http://n2t.net/addgene:140860 ; RRID:Addgene_140860)
