[The description below was written by a language model from this plasmid's Addgene catalogue record and pLannotate feature annotations shown in this document.]
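Description:
pLz78_CB_operon_CsoS2_delNTD is a bacterial expression plasmid of about 12.5 kb built on the NS3 backbone. It carries the α-carboxysome operon of Halothiobacillus neapolitanus for heterologous expression in E. coli. It replicates from a ColE1/pMB1-type origin and is selected with chloramphenicol through a cat gene driven by its own promoter. The catalogue lists the copy number as unknown. The sequenced record (12,515 nt) is slightly shorter than the stated total size.

The roughly 7.65 kb insert is a single polycistronic unit placed behind a lacUV5-type promoter that is flanked by a symmetric lac operator upstream and a second lac operator downstream. The plasmid also carries lacI under the lacIq promoter, so transcription is repressed until it is induced with IPTG or lactose. rrnB T1 and T2 terminators sit upstream of the promoter and presumably insulate it from read-through. The operon encodes the Rubisco large and small subunits (CbbL, CbbS), CsoS2, the carboxysomal carbonic anhydrase CsoSCA (annotated as csoS3), the vertex proteins CsoS4A and CsoS4B, the major shell hexamer proteins CsoS1C, CsoS1A and CsoS1B, and the pseudohexameric shell protein CsoS1D.

The construct is described as identical to pLz37 except that amino acids 1–235 of CsoS2 are deleted. This removes the entire N-terminal domain, including repeats N1–N4, and matches the annotation of csoS2 as a fragment. CsoS2 is essential for α-carboxysome assembly, and the associated study concerns multivalent interactions between CsoS2 and Rubisco. The plasmid therefore appears to serve as a deletion variant for testing how loss of the CsoS2 N-terminal domain affects carboxysome formation and Rubisco encapsulation.
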