Features (pLannotate 1.2.2; 20 found; start..end, strand, type, name):
    117..160     -  terminator     rrnB T1 terminator: Escherichia coli rrnB; transcription terminator T1 from the E. coli rrnB gene
    292..319     +  terminator     rrnB T2 terminator: transcription terminator T2 from the E. coli rrnB gene
    341..360     +  protein_bind   lac operator (symmetric): The lac repressor binds to the lac operator to inhibit transcription in E. coli. This inhibition can be relieved by adding lactose or isopropyl-β-D-thiogalactopyranoside (IPTG). The symmetric lac operator was optimized for tight binding of lac repressor. lac repressor encoded by lacI
    378..405     +  promoter       lac UV5 promoter (fragment): E. coli lac promoter with an "up" mutation
    409..431     +  protein_bind   lac operator (fragment): The lac repressor binds to the lac operator to inhibit transcription in E. coli. This inhibition can be relieved by adding lactose or isopropyl-β-D-thiogalactopyranoside (IPTG). lac repressor encoded by lacI
    474..1892    +  CDS            cbbL: RBL1_HALNC - Experimental evidence at protein level: Swiss-Prot protein existence level 1. Alpha-carboxysomes are able to assemble in the absence of RuBisCO, unlike beta-carboxysomes. The RuBisCO large subunit is required for enzyme integration into carboxysomes; replacing it with the carboxysomally targeted gene (Tcr_0838, AC Q31HD9) of H.crungenus places RuBisCO in the carboxysome, while the non-carboxysomal large subunit of H.crungenus (Tcr_0427, AC Q31IK0) is not incorporated in the carboxysome. From Halothiobacillus neapolitanus (strain ATCC 23641 / c2) (Thiobacillus neapolitanus).
   1932..2261    +  CDS            cbbS: RBS_HALNC - Also known as rbcS. Experimental evidence at protein level: Swiss-Prot protein existence level 1. RuBisCO catalyzes two reactions: the carboxylation of D- ribulose 1,5-bisphosphate, the primary event in carbon dioxide fixation, as well as the oxidative fragmentation of the pentose substrate. Both reactions occur simultaneously and in competition at the same active site (Ref.3, PubMed:18258595, PubMed:18974784). There are estimated to be 270 RuBisCO heterohexadecamers per carboxysome (Ref.6). From Halothiobacillus neapolitanus (strain ATCC 23641 / c2) (Thiobacillus neapolitanus).
   2332..4233    +  CDS            csoS2 (fragment): CSOS2_HALNC - Experimental evidence at protein level: Swiss-Prot protein existence level 1. Unlike beta-carboxysomes, alpha-carboxysomes (Cb) can form without cargo protein. CsoS2 is essential for Cb formation and is also capable of targeting foreign proteins to the Cb. The Cb shell assembles with the aid of CsoS2; CsoS1A, CsoS1B and CsoS1C form the majority of the shell while CsoS4A and CsoS4B form vertices. CsoS1D forms pseudohexamers that probably control metabolite flux into and out of the shell. From Halothiobacillus neapolitanus (strain ATCC 23641 / c2) (Thiobacillus neapolitanus).
   4260..5801    +  CDS            csoS3: CSOCA_HALNC - Also known as ORF1 From Halothiobacillus neapolitanus (strain ATCC 23641 / c2) (Thiobacillus neapolitanus).
   5801..6049    +  CDS            csoS4A: CSS4A_HALNC - Also known as orfA From Halothiobacillus neapolitanus (strain ATCC 23641 / c2) (Thiobacillus neapolitanus).
   6052..6294    +  CDS            csoS4B: CSS4B_HALNC - Also known as orfB From Halothiobacillus neapolitanus (strain ATCC 23641 / c2) (Thiobacillus neapolitanus).
   6349..6642    +  CDS            csoS1C: CSOSC_HALNC - Also known as Orf1 From Halothiobacillus neapolitanus (strain ATCC 23641 / c2) (Thiobacillus neapolitanus).
   6720..7013    +  CDS            csoS1A: CSOSA_HALNC - Also known as csoS1 From Halothiobacillus neapolitanus (strain ATCC 23641 / c2) (Thiobacillus neapolitanus).
   7128..7457    +  CDS            csoS1B: CSOSB_HALNC - Also known as Orf3 From Halothiobacillus neapolitanus (strain ATCC 23641 / c2) (Thiobacillus neapolitanus).
   7482..8120    +  CDS            csoS1D: CSOSD_HALNC - Experimental evidence at protein level: Swiss-Prot protein existence level 1. Unlike beta-carboxysomes, alpha-carboxysomes (Cb) can form without cargo protein. CsoS2 is essential for Cb formation and is also capable of targeting foreign proteins to the Cb. The Cb shell assembles with the aid of CsoS2; CsoS1A, CsoS1B and CsoS1C form the majority of the shell while CsoS4A and CsoS4B form vertices. CsoS1D forms pseudohexamers that probably control metabolite flux into and out of the shell. From Halothiobacillus neapolitanus (strain ATCC 23641 / c2) (Thiobacillus neapolitanus).
   8132..8220    +  promoter       cat promoter (fragment): promoter of the E. coli cat gene encoding chloramphenicol acetyltransferase
   8221..8877    +  CDS            cat: CAT_ECOLX - Experimental evidence at protein level: Swiss-Prot protein existence level 1. This enzyme is an effector of chloramphenicol resistance in bacteria. From Escherichia coli. This protein is used as a marker in many commonly used cloning vectors, such as pACYC184.
   8945..9022    +  promoter       lacIq promoter: lacI (mutant); In the lacIq allele, a single base change in the promoter boosts expression of the lacI gene about 10-fold.
   9023..10105   +  CDS            lacI: lac repressor; lacI; The lac repressor binds to the lac operator to inhibit transcription in E. coli. This inhibition can be relieved by adding lactose or isopropyl-β-D-thiogalactopyranoside (IPTG).
  11087..11675   -  rep_origin     ori: high-copy-number ColE1/pMB1/pBR322/pUC origin of replication
>Addgene plasmid #140860 | pLz78_CB_operon_CsoS2_delNTD | addgene full sequence | sequence record 300512 | Addgene NGS Result
GGCTGAGACGATGCGAACCTTCTCCAGCTTCAGCCGTGGCTCCCAGCGATCGAGCGCTTCAGCTGTGGCC
GCCACCAGGTCAACGATGAGGGACTGGTTGATCGGCTAGTCATCAAATAAAACGAAAGGCTCAGTCGGAA
GACTGGGCCTTTCGTTTTATCTGTTGTTTGTCGGTGAACGCTCTCCTGAGTAGGACAAATCCGCCGGGAG
CGGATTTGAACGTTGCGAAGCAACGGCCCGGAGGGTGGCGGGCAGGACGCCCGCCATAAACTGCCAGGCA
TCAAATTAAGCAGAAGGCCATCCTGACGGATGGCCTTTTTGCGTTTCTACTCTAGTTTCGAATTGTGAGC
GCTCACAATTTCGAAACCCCAGGCTTGACACTTTATGCTTCCGGCTCGTATAATGTGTGGAATTGTGAGC
GGATAACAATTTCAGCTAGGTGCGCGAATCCCCCATCCTTTCAGGAGGAACTCATGGCAGTTAAAAAGTA
TAGTGCTGGTGTAAAAGAATACCGGCAGACCTATTGGATGCCGGAATACACACCGTTGGATTCCGACATC
CTTGCATGCTTCAAAATCACCCCACAACCGGGTGTTGATCGCGAAGAAGCCGCAGCCGCGGTTGCAGCAG
AATCTTCAACCGGCACATGGACCACCGTGTGGACCGATTTGCTGACCGACATGGACTACTACAAAGGCCG
TGCCTATCGCATTGAAGACGTACCCGGTGACGATGCGGCATTCTATGCCTTTATCGCCTACCCAATCGAC
CTGTTCGAAGAAGGGTCAGTTGTTAACGTGTTTACCTCACTGGTTGGTAACGTGTTCGGCTTCAAAGCGG
TACGCGGCCTGCGTCTGGAAGATGTTCGCTTCCCACTCGCCTACGTTAAAACCTGTGGCGGCCCACCGCA
CGGTATTCAAGTCGAACGCGACAAGATGAACAAATATGGTCGCCCACTGTTGGGTTGCACCATCAAGCCA
AAACTTGGTTTGTCTGCGAAAAACTACGGCCGTGCCGTATACGAGTGCCTCCGTGGCGGCCTCGACTTCA
CTAAAGATGATGAAAACATCAATTCTCAGCCGTTCATGCGCTGGCGCGATCGCTTCTTGTTCGTACAAGA
CGCGACCGAAACTGCTGAAGCCCAAACCGGCGAACGCAAAGGCCATTACCTCAACGTAACGGCGCCAACT
CCTGAAGAAATGTACAAGCGCGCAGAATTCGCCAAAGAAATTGGCGCGCCAATCATTATGCACGACTACA
TCACCGGTGGCTTCACGGCCAACACTGGCTTGGCCAAGTGGTGTCAAGACAACGGCGTACTGCTGCACAT
CCACCGTGCGATGCATGCGGTTATCGACCGTAACCCGAACCACGGTATTCACTTCCGTGTTCTGACCAAG
ATTCTGCGTTTGTCGGGTGGCGATCACCTGCACACCGGTACCGTTGTCGGCAAACTGGAAGGCGACCGTG
CCTCTACTCTGGGCTGGATTGATTTGCTCCGCGAATCGTTTATCCCTGAAGATCGCTCGCGCGGTATCTT
CTTCGATCAAGACTGGGGTTCAATGCCAGGCGTATTCGCTGTGGCCTCTGGTGGTATTCACGTATGGCAC
ATGCCTGCGCTGGTTAACATCTTTGGTGACGACTCTGTCCTCCAATTCGGTGGCGGTACGCTGGGTCATC
CATGGGGCAACGCTGCCGGTGCTGCTGCCAACCGTGTTGCTCTGGAAGCCTGCGTAGAAGCGCGTAACCA
AGGCCGCGATATCGAAAAAGAAGGCAAAGAAATTCTGACTGCTGCTGCACAGCACAGCCCAGAACTGAAG
ATTGCCATGGAAACTTGGAAAGAGATCAAATTCGAATTTGACACTGTCGACAAACTCGACACTCAAAATC
GTTGATCCCTCGTACCACACAACATACTAAGGTGAGTAACCATGGCTGAAATGCAGGATTACAAGCAAAG
CCTCAAATATGAGACTTTCTCTTATCTTCCACCCATGAACGCGGAACGCATCCGCGCTCAAATCAAGTAC
GCAATTGCTCAAGGCTGGAGCCCCGGCATTGAGCACGTAGAAGTGAAAAACTCCATGAACCAATATTGGT
ACATGTGGAAACTTCCCTTCTTCGGCGAACAAAATGTCGACAACGTGTTGGCTGAAATTGAAGCGTGTCG
TAGTGCGTATCCAACACACCAGGTCAAACTGGTGGCTTATGACAACTATGCGCAAAGCTTAGGTCTGGCC
TTCGTGGTCTACCGCGGCAACTAAGTCAAGTCTGTCATTGCGCTGTGCGTTTCTCTACGCACAGCACTTA
TTCAAGATGGGGTCAAACATGGGCACAGCACCTTCCTGCAAGCCAACAGGCCGTGTCAAAAATTCTGTAC
AGTCGGGCAACGCAGCGCCAAAAAAGGTTGAAACCGGTCACACCCTATCCGGCGGATCTGTTACGGGCAC
GCAAGTGGATCGTAAATCTCATGTGACTGGAAACGAGCCGGGCACTTGCCGAGCAGTCACGGGCACCGAG
TACGTAGGTACTGAGCAATTCACCTCTTTTTGCAATACCAGCCCCAAGCCAAATGCGACGAAGGTCAATG
TGACCACAACGGCTCGTGGTCGCCCTGTTAGCGGTACGGAAGTTTCACGGACCGAGAAGGTAACTGGCAA
CGAATCCGGTGTCTGCCGTAACGTTACCGGCACCGAATACATGAGTAATGAAGCTCACTTTTCTCTATGT
GGAACAGCCGCAAAGCCTTCACAAGCGGATAAAGTCATGTTCGGCGCCACAGCACGAACGCATCAAGTGG
TCAGTGGCAGTGATGAATTCAGGCCCTCTTCTGTTACGGGTAACGAATCGGGTGCAAAACGCACAATTAC
CGGCTCGCAGTACGCAGACGAAGGTCTTGCGCGACTCACGATCAACGGAGCACCTGCAAAAGTAGCCAGA
ACCCACACCTTTGCGGGCTCTGACGTTACCGGCACGGAAATCGGTCGCTCTACTCGCGTAACTGGTGATG
AAAGCGGTTCGTGTCGTTCAATCTCAGGCACCGAGTATCTCAGTAACGAGCAATTCCAATCCTTTTGTGA
CACAAAACCTCAACGCAGCCCGTTCAAGGTTGGCCAAGATCGCACGAACAAGGGTCAGTCTGTGACTGGT
AACTTGGTTGATCGTTCCGAACTGGTTACAGGTAACGAACCAGGTTCATGCTCTCGGGTTACAGGCTCTC
AGTATGGCCAAAGCAAAATCTGCGGTGGTGGCGTGGGAAAAGTGCGCTCAATGCGCACCCTTCGCGGCAC
CTCAGTATCTGGCCAACAGCTAGATCATGCCCCAAAGATGTCCGGTGACGAGCGCGGCGGGTGCATGCCC
GTCACCGGTAATGAGTACTACGGTCGTGAACATTTCGAACCGTTTTGTACGAGCACCCCAGAGCCCGAAG
CTCAATCAACTGAACAATCATTGACCTGTGAAGGACAAATTATTAGCGGCACTTCAGTTGACGCCAGTGA
TTTGGTCACAGGAAATGAAATCGGTGAACAGCAACTCATCAGCGGTGACGCCTATGTTGGCGCGCAGCAG
ACAGGTTGCCTTCCCACTAGTCCACGCTTCAACCAAACTGGCAATGTTCAGTCAATGGGTTTTAAGAACA
CCAATCAGCCAGAACAAAACTTTGCACCAGGTGAAGTAATGCCTACTGACTTTAGTATTCAAACCCCAGC
TCGCTCGGCTCAGAATCGCATTACAGGTAACGACATTGCGCCCTCAGGTCGCATTACAGGCCCTGGTATG
CTGGCAACCGGCTTGATTACAGGAACCCCCGAATTCAGGCACGCTGCGCGCGAGTTGGTTGGTTCTCCAC
AACCCATGGCAATGGCCATGGCCAACCGTAATAAGGCTGCTCAAGCACCTGTTGTGCAGCCAGAAGTGGT
TGCAACTCAGGAAAAGCCTGAGTTGGTATGTGCACCAAGAAGCGATCAAATGGATCGTGTGAGTGGCGAA
GGCAAAGAACGTTGCCACATCACTGGCGATGACTGGTCAGTTAACAAGCACATCACCGGTACAGCCGGTC
AATGGGCGAGTGGTCGCAACCCTTCCATGCGCGGTAATGCGCGTGTGGTCGAAACCAGCGCGTTTGCCAA
TCGCAATGTGCCAAAACCTGAAAAGCCGGGCTCCAAGATCACGGGCAGTAGTGGTAATGACACCCAAGGT
AGTCTGATCACTTACTCCGGCGGCGCGCGCGGTTGAGCGTTAAGTAAAGTGTAACGATCATGAACACCCG
TAACACACGAAGCAAGCAACGCGCACCGTTTGGTGTTAGCTCATCAGTCAAACCTCGGCTTGACTTGATT
GAGCAAGCACCAAACCCTGCCTATGACCGCCATCCTGCTTGCATAACGTTGCCTGAGCGTACCTGCCGGC
ACCCGTTAACTGACCTTGAAGCCAACGAACAACTGGGTCGTTGCGAGGATAGCGTCAAGAACCGTTTTGA
TCGCGTTATCCCTTTCTTGCAAGTTGTTGCTGGCATTCCTCTTGGTCTGGATTATGTTACCCGTGTTCAA
GAATTAGCCCAGTCGTCGCTTGGACATACGCTGCCCGAAGAATTACTCAAAGATAATTGGATCAGTGGGC
ACAATTTAAAAGGCATTTTTGGCTACGCGACTGCTAAAGCACTAACAGCAGCCACGGAACAATTCAGTCG
TAAAATAATGTCTGAGAAGGACGATTCCGCATCGGCCATTGGCTTCTTCCTGGATTGCGGGTTCCACGCA
GTGGACATAAGCCCTTGTGCCGATGGTCGTCTCAAAGGGTTACTGCCTTACATATTGCGTTTGCCCCTTA
CGGCATTCACCTATCGTAAAGCCTACGCAGGCTCGATGTTCGATATTGAAGATGATCTGGCACAGTGGGA
GAAAAATGAACTCCGCCGTTATCGTGAAGGTGTTCCAAATACAGCGGATCAGCCAACACGATACCTGAAA
ATTGCTGTGTATCATTTCAGCACCTCTGACCCGACACACTCTGGCTGCGCGGCACACGGCAGTAATGATC
GTGCAGCACTGGAAGCGGCTTTAACCCAGCTGATGAAATTCAGAGAAGCGGTTGAAAATGCCCATTGCTG
CGGCGCAAGTATCGATATTTTACTGATTGGCGTTGATACGGATACGGATGCCATTCGCGTTCATATTCCG
GATAGCAAAGGTTTTTTGAATCCGTATCGTTATGTTGACAACACAGTAACTTATGCGCAAACACTACATC
TGGCGCCGGATGAGGCTCGTGTGATTATTCACGAAGCAATTCTCAACGCAAACCGCAGCGATGGTTGGGC
TAAAGGAAATGGAGTAGCCAGCGAGGGGATGCGTCGTTTTATTGGTCAGCTTTTGATCAACAACCTCTCG
CAAATCGATTACGTAGTAAATCGTCATGGTGGTCGCTATCCACCCAATGATATTGGTCATGCTGAGCGAT
ATATCAGTGTTGGTGATGGTTTTGATGAAGTTCAAATCCGGAATTTAGCCTACTACGCGCATTTGGATAC
GGTTGAAGAAAATGCGATTGATGTGGATGTGGGAATCAAAATTTTCACCAAACTTAATTTGAGTCGAGGT
TTACCGATTCCGATTGCCATCCACTATCGCTATGACCCCAATGTTCCAGGCTCCAGAGAAAGAACCGTGG
TCAAAGCAAGACGGATATACAACGCCATTAAAGAGCGGTTCTCATCCTTGGATGAGCAGAATCTATTGCA
GTTTCGTTTGAGCGTTCAGGCGCAGGATATCGGAAGCCCGATTGAAGAGGTTGCATCCGCATGAAAATCA
TGCAAGTTGAGAAAACGTTGGTTTCAACAAACCGTATTGCTGATATGGGTCACAAACCACTATTAGTGGT
ATGGGAGAAACCGGGCGCGCCCAGGCAGGTCGCCGTGGATGCGATTGGCTGCATACCGGGCGATTGGGTT
TTGTGCGTTGGGTCATCGGCAGCACGAGAGGCTGCAGGAAGCAAGTCTTATCCCTCTGATTTGACGATTA
TCGGGATTATTGATCAGTGGAATGGTGAGTAATGGAAGTAATGCGCGTTCGTTCCGACCTAATCGCAACA
CGCAGGATTCCCGGTCTTAAAAATATCTCTTTGCGTGTCATGGAGGATGCTACGGGTAAGGTCAGTGTCG
CTTGCGATCCCATTGGCGTTCCCGAGGGATGTTGGGTCTTTACGATTAGCGGCTCTGCCGCTCGGTTTGG
CGTGGGTGATTTTGAGATTCTCACGGATTTGACGATTGGTGGCATCATCGATCACTGGGTAACTTGACCA
TCGCTAGATGAGTTGATTTTGAATGAGTCTTTATTGAGGAGAGAAGAAATGGCAGCAGTAACAGGTATTG
CACTGGGTATGATTGAAACACGTGGTCTGGTTCCAGCGATTGAAGCTGCCGATGCCATGACCAAGGCCGC
CGAAGTACGTTTGGTTGGCCGTCAATTTGTTGGTGGTGGTTACGTGACCGTTTTGGTCCGTGGTGAAACC
GGTGCCGTCAACGCAGCAGTTCGTGCGGGCGCTGATGCCTGCGAACGAGTCGGCGATGGTCTGGTCGCGG
CGCATATCATTGCCCGTGTCCATTCCGAAGTCGAAAACATCCTGCCGAAAGCCCCTGAAGCTTAAGGATT
GGGAAAGACGAACCGGCGCAGGCTTGTTCCGGTTCTTTGCATAAAGTGACAGCTTAGGAGTTTATTTAAA
TGGCTGATGTAACTGGTATTGCTCTGGGTATGATCGAAACACGTGGCTTAGTTCCTGCGATTGAAGCAGC
GGACGCCATGACTAAAGCGGCTGAAGTGCGTTTGGTCGGTCGTCAATTTGTTGGTGGCGGTTACGTCACC
GTATTGGTTCGGGGCGAAACAGGCGCTGTTAACGCCGCTGTTCGTGCTGGCGCCGATGCTTGCGAACGTG
TTGGTGATGGCTTGGTTGCTGCGCACATCATTGCGCGTGTCCACTCAGAAGTAGAAAACATTCTGCCTAA
GGCGCCACAAGCCTAAGTCAGATATTCCTAAGACGGCTCACTTCGGCGACACCCGTCGCCGAAACCGTCT
AACCAAATTTCTGGGCTCGTTCTGAACGTGCTCAACACTAGTTTTAGAGGATCTGTTATGGCAACGACTC
ACGGTATTGCCCTGGGCATGATTGAAACACGAGGATTGGTTCCTGCCATTGAAGCCGCAGATGCCATGAC
CAAAGCGGCGGAAGTCCGTCTGGTCGGACGATCATTTGTTGGCGGCGGTTACGTGACCGTAATGGTTCGT
GGTGAGACAGGTGCAGTAAATGCTGCCGTTCGTGCGGGTGCTGACGCCTGTGAACGTGTTGGCGATGGCC
TGGTTGCTGCGCACATCATTGCGCGCGTTCATTCTGAAGTTGAGATCATCCTACCCGAGACGCCCGAAGA
CTCAGATTCCGCGTGGTGTATCGCAAATCTGAATAGCTAATGTCTAGTAGGGAAGATGCGCATGAACAAC
ATTGATTTGCGCGTCTATTCGTTTATCGATTCGCTTCAACCGCAGCTTGCATCCTATCTTGCGACATCAT
CGCAAGGCTTTCTTCCCGTTCCGGGTGATGCCTGCTTGTGGATTGAAGTCGCGCCGGGCATGGCCGTCCA
TCGCCTCAGTGATATTGCGCTAAAGGCCACGAACGTTCGTCTCGGCGAACAGGTAGTCGAGCGTGCTTTT
GGCTCGATGGAAATTCATTACCGAAACCAAAGCGACGTTCTCGCATCCGGTGAGGCCGTTTTAAGAGAAA
TCAATCACGCGCAAGAAGATCGTCTGCCTTGTCGCATCGCATGGAAAGAGATCATTCGAGCGATTACCCC
CGATCATGCCACCTTGATCAATCGCCAGTTGCGTAAAGGCTCTATGCTGTTGCCGGGCAAAAGCATGTTC
ATCCTTGAAACAGAACCGGCAGGTTATATTGTTCAGGCTGCCAACGAGGCCGAGAAAGCAGCTCATGTGA
CTCTGATCGATGTACGTGCTTTTGGTAACTTTGGTCGCCTGACCATGATGGGCAGCGAAGCGGAAACCGA
AGAAGCCATGCGGGCGGCTGAGGCCACAATCGCAAGCATCAACGCGCGTGCGCGTCGCGCTGAAGGGTTC
TAAGCGGCCGCGAGGTTCCAACTTTCACCATAATGAAATAAGATCACTACCGGGCGTATTTTTTGAGTTA
TCGAGATTTTCAGGAGCTAAGGAAGCTAAAATGGAGAAAAAAATCACTGGATATACCACCGTTGATATAT
CCCAATGGCATCGTAAAGAACATTTTGAGGCATTTCAGTCAGTTGCTCAATGTACCTATAACCAGACCGT
TCAGCTGGATATTACGGCCTTTTTAAAGACCGTAAAGAAAAATAAGCACAAGTTTTATCCGGCCTTTATT
CACATTCTTGCCCGCCTGATGAATGCTCATCCGGAGTTCCGTATGGCAATGAAAGACGGTGAGCTGGTGA
TATGGGATAGTGTTCACCCTTGTTACACCGTTTTCCATGAGCAAACTGAAACGTTTTCATCGCTCTGGAG
TGAATACCACGACGATTTCCGGCAGTTTCTACACATATATTCGCAAGATGTGGCGTGTTACGGTGAAAAC
CTGGCCTATTTCCCTAAAGGGTTTATTGAGAATATGTTTTTCGTCTCAGCCAATCCCTGGGTGAGTTTCA
CCAGTTTTGATTTAAACGTGGCCAATATGGACAACTTCTTCGCCCCCGTTTTCACTATGGGCAAATATTA
TACGCAAGGCGACAAGGTGCTGATGCCGCTGGCGATTCAGGTTCATCATGCCGTTTGTGATGGCTTCCAT
GTCGGCAGAATGCTTAATGAATTACAACAGTACTGCGATGAGTGGCAGGGCGGGGCGTAATTTTTTTAAG
GCAGTTATTGGTGCCCTTGAATTCCTACTAGTCGAAGCGGCATGCATTTACGTTGACACCATCGAATGGT
GCAAAACCTTTCGCGGTATGGCATGATAGCGCCCGGAAGAGAGTCAATTCAGGGTGGTGAATGTGAAACC
AGTAACGTTATACGATGTCGCAGAGTATGCCGGTGTCTCTTATCAGACCGTTTCCCGCGTGGTGAACCAG
GCCAGCCACGTTTCTGCGAAAACGCGGGAAAAAGTGGAAGCGGCGATGGCGGAGCTGAATTACATTCCCA
ACCGCGTGGCACAACAACTGGCGGGCAAACAGTCGTTGCTGATTGGCGTTGCCACCTCCAGTCTGGCCCT
GCACGCGCCGTCGCAAATTGTCGCGGCGATTAAATCTCGCGCCGATCAACTGGGTGCCAGCGTGGTGGTG
TCGATGGTAGAACGAAGCGGCGTCGAAGCCTGTAAAGCGGCGGTGCACAATCTTCTCGCGCAACGCGTCA
GTGGGCTGATCATTAACTATCCGCTGGATGACCAGGATGCCATTGCTGTGGAAGCTGCCTGCACTAATGT
TCCGGCGTTATTTCTTGATGTCTCTGACCAGACACCCATCAACAGTATTATTTTCTCCCATGAAGACGGT
ACGCGACTGGGCGTGGAGCATCTGGTCGCATTGGGTCACCAGCAAATCGCGCTGTTAGCGGGCCCATTAA
GTTCTGTCTCGGCGCGTCTGCGTCTGGCTGGCTGGCATAAATATCTCACTCGCAATCAAATTCAGCCGAT
AGCGGAACGGGAAGGCGACTGGAGTGCCATGTCCGGTTTTCAACAAACCATGCAAATGCTGAATGAGGGC
ATCGTTCCCACTGCGATGCTGGTTGCCAACGATCAGATGGCGCTGGGCGCAATGCGCGCCATTACCGAGT
CCGGGCTGCGCGTTGGTGCGGATATCTCGGTAGTGGGATACGACGATACCGAAGACAGCTCATGTTATAT
CCCGCCGTTAACCACCATCAAACAGGATTTTCGCCTGCTGGGGCAAACCAGCGTGGACCGCTTGCTGCAA
CTCTCTCAGGGCCAGGCGGTGAAGGGCAATCAGCTGTTGCCCGTCTCACTGGTGAAAAGAAAAACCACCC
TGGCGCCCAATACGCAAACCGCCTCTCCCCGCGCGTTGGCCGATTCATTAATGCAGCTGGCACGACAGGT
TTCCCGACTGGAAAGCGGGCAGTGATCCCACAGCCGCCAGTTCCGCTGGCGGCATTTTAACTTTCTTTAA
TAATCTAGTGACAAGCCGGGGCAGACGTGAGCCGTAGTCCCGTCGCCAGACGCGGGTGCCCACGGGCGTC
GTCAGGATGTCCGTAATTGACTGCCGGAGGTGGTCAATGCCCTTCAGCTCCTTGCCACTGTCACGGCTCA
TGCCTCGGGTCATTAGTCGCCCGCTCCGGTATCTTCACTGGCTTCGATGATTGCCGCCCCGCAGCTGCAG
AGGTCACCGATCCGAGCAGTCGGCCTCTGGTTGGTAAAGACCGTGCGACTGCCGGTGATGATCGTGTTCA
AGCCATGCAGGGGGCAGGCGTGAAGGTCATCCTTTCGGGCCACGGGGCGGCTGTTGACGAAGGTGTCGTC
GCTCCCGGTGATGATGATCCCGCCGTGATCGGTCACGTCGTTTAGTCGAGCGATGCCTGGCGTCGTAGTC
ACGGGTTTAGGTCAATACGACTTGCGGTCACTGTAACGTTGCCCTCGGCGGTCACGTTAACGTCGCCTTG
GGCTTCGACTTGCGCCTCCTGCACAAGGATCACAATCCGTCCTTGGGCTGCGGTGAGGTCGATCTTGTAC
TCATGCGCTTCGCGGTCGTACTGGATGATTGAGTCATCCTCGAACTGCGTCTTTTGGATCGTTTCTTTGT
CCTCGATCTGGGGGTAGTCAGTCGAGAACGCGCCGGGCATCGCGAAGCCCTGACTGATCTCGCCGGAGGG
GGCCATCACGACGACGGCCTCACCGACCTCGGGCGCCCACCAGAACCGATCCTTGCCCGCTCGCTGCGTG
AGCCACGGAATCCAGTCAGTGAGGAGCAGCGCCTCGCCGCTCTCCTCGTCTTCCTCGATCGCGACACGGA
TCAGCCCCTTGGGATAGTCAGCCTCGGCTACCCTGCCTACGCGGAGCAAGTTGCCGTGACGCCGACTGTC
TCGAGTCTAGTCGCGTTGCTGGCGTTTTTCCATAGGCTCCGCCCCCCTGACGAGCATCACAAAAATCGAC
GCTCAAGTCAGAGGTGGCGAAACCCGACAGGACTATAAAGATACCAGGCGTTTCCCCCTGGAAGCTCCCT
CGTGCGCTCTCCTGTTCCGACCCTGCCGCTTACCGGATACCTGTCCGCCTTTCTCCCTTCGGGAAGCGTG
GCGCTTTCTCATAGCTCACGCTGTAGGTATCTCAGTTCGGTGTAGGTCGTTCGCTCCAAGCTGGGCTGTG
TGCACGAACCCCCCGTTCAGCCCGACCGCTGCGCCTTATCCGGTAACTATCGTCTTGAGTCCAACCCGGT
AAGACACGACTTATCGCCACTGGCAGCAGCCACTGGTAACAGGATTAGCAGAGCGAGGTATGTAGGCGGT
GCTACAGAGTTCTTGAAGTGGTGGCCTAACTACGGCTACACTAGAAGAACAGTATTTGGTATCTGCGCTC
TGCTGAAGCCAGTTACCTTCGGAAAAAGAGTTGGTAGCTCTTGATCCGGCAAACAAACCACCGCTGGTAG
CGGTGGTTTTTTTGTTTGCAAGCAGCAGATTACGCGCAGAAAAAAAGGATCTCAAGAAGATCCTTTGATC
TTTTCTACGGGGTCTGACGCTCAGTCTAGTTCAGCCAGCTCGTCGTGATGTCGAAACCCAAGCCACCCTC
AGAGGTGAAGGCCGCTTCGAGCACATCGGGAAGCGTGTCGACGACGGTGCTCGGTGCCTCGGGTAAGAGC
CAGATAGATGCGGTGACGTTCACCGTCGCGATCGTGGCGGGAACCACGGTCACTGCGTCCGTTACAACTC
GCACGTCGTCGGCCAGCACGACTGACTCGACGGCTTCGATTAGCCCGGGAGAGGCAAGGCCATCAGGCTC
GGTAGACAGAATGCTGATTAACACCTCGCCGGGAGCAGGGCTGCTCACAGCCGCGTCCTTCACCCGTGGG
TCAGCCGTCAGCGCTTGATAGCGGTACCAGGCCGCACCGCCTGCGGTCGAGCTGCCCTTGATCCGCTCGA
TGGTGCGATCGCGAAGCTCGCCATCCGGCTCATTCGGCTGCCGCACCACGCCGTAGAACGCGGCAAGGTT
GTCGAGGTCGGGGCCGTTTGAGTAGCGAAGCAGTGTCGCAAGAAGTGCGTCGTTGATCCGCTGACGCAGG
ATCAGCTCGCGGGCTGCGCAGACCTCCAGCAGCTTGATGACCGGGTCGGATTCGAGGATGGCGGTGTAGC
TGGCGTCACGCGATCGCAGGTCGTCGATCAAGTCCTGCAGGATCAGTTCAAAGTCCAGCGCTTCGATGAT
GGTGGGCGCGGGAATCGTAGCAAAGTCAAGAACGGTCATGAGACGACTAAGCCCTCCAGCGTGATACGCC
TGCCCTCGGGGATGTAGTAGCCGATCAGGTTCAGCTCGACTTGACCAGCTGCGCT
